Addgene plasmid #190671: pReg-THP4
Purpose: Expresses an evolved tetrahydropapaverine biosensor in E. coli
Depositing lab: Andrew Ellington. Depositing organization: University of Texas at Austin. Publication: Using fungible biosensors to evolve improved alkaloid biosyntheses. d'Oelsnitz S, Kim W, Burkholder NT, Javanmardi K, Thyer R, Zhang Y, Alper HS, Ellington AD. Nat Chem Biol. 2022 Jul 7. pii: 10.1038/s41589-022-01072-w. doi: 10.1038/s41589-022-01072-w. PubMed 35799063.
Backbone
  Vector backbone: pBR322-ROP
  Total vector size (bp): 5722
  Vector type: Synthetic Biology
Growth in bacteria
  Bacterial resistance: Ampicillin, 100 μg/mL
  Growth temperature: 37°C
  Growth strain: DH5alpha
  Copy number: High Copy
Gene/Insert
  Gene/Insert name: THP4
  Species: Synthetic
  Insert size (bp): 585
  Promoter: J23103
  Cloning method: Gibson Cloning
  Sequencing primers: 5′ CAAATAATTTTGTTTAAACTAGTGAACCACGAGGCCTA; 3′ AGCCTGCACTCCTCGAATTCTTAGGAT
Terms and licenses: Academic/Nonprofit Terms; Industry Terms: Not Available to Industry
How to cite: pReg-THP4 was a gift from Andrew Ellington (Addgene plasmid # 190671 ; http://n2t.net/addgene:190671 ; RRID:Addgene_190671)
