[The description below was written by a language model from this plasmid's Addgene catalogue record and pLannotate feature annotations shown in this document.]
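Description:
pReg-THP4 is a 5,722 bp synthetic-biology plasmid for E. coli that supplies the regulator half of a small-molecule biosensor: it expresses THP4, an evolved synthetic sensor protein responsive to the benzylisoquinoline alkaloid tetrahydropapaverine. It is built on a pBR322-ROP backbone and carries the ColE1/pMB1-type origin together with the rop gene and the bom mobility region. The catalogue lists it as high copy, although Rop normally acts to hold copy number down in pBR322-type replicons. Selection is by ampicillin through the TEM beta-lactamase gene (bla) and its native promoter. The short kanamycin- and tetracycline-resistance hits in the feature table are only fragments, not functional markers, and the tet remnants are most likely left over from the parental backbone.

The 585 bp THP4 coding sequence, inserted by Gibson assembly, is recorded as being driven by J23103, a weak constitutive member of the Anderson promoter family. The annotation software did not recognise the insert itself. However, it flags a fragment matching the related J23119 promoter, followed immediately by an sTRSV hammerhead ribozyme spanning the sequence origin. That arrangement is consistent with a constitutive promoter followed by a self-cleaving ribozyme insulator, which standardises the 5′ end of the transcript. The unannotated stretch downstream of the ribozyme is presumably where the THP4 gene sits. The plasmid also carries lacI under the lacIq promoter, but the record does not state what role it plays here.

No reporter gene is annotated, so this plasmid would presumably be paired with a separate construct bearing the regulator's cognate promoter and an output gene. The record associates it with work using adaptable biosensors to evolve improved alkaloid biosynthesis.
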