Features (pLannotate 1.2.2; 16 found; start..end, strand, type, name):
    806..848     +  CDS            KanR (fragment): aminoglycoside phosphotransferase; aph(3')-Ia; confers resistance to kanamycin
    867..1094    +  CDS            TcR (fragment): tetracycline efflux protein; tet; confers resistance to tetracycline
   1336..1716    -  CDS            YPB1_ECOLX: Protein predicted: Swiss-Prot protein existence level 4. From Escherichia coli.
   1733..1924    +  CDS            rop: Rop protein, which maintains plasmids at low copy number; rop
   2026..2160    +  misc_feature   bom: basis of mobility region from pBR322
   2346..2934    -  rep_origin     ori: high-copy-number ColE1/pMB1/pBR322/pUC origin of replication
   3108..3965    -  CDS            bla: BLAT_ECOLX - Experimental evidence at protein level: Swiss-Prot protein existence level 1. TEM-type are the most prevalent beta-lactamases in enterobacteria; they hydrolyze the beta-lactam bond in susceptible beta-lactam antibiotics, thus conferring resistance to penicillins and cephalosporins. TEM-3 and TEM-4 are capable of hydrolyzing cefotaxime and ceftazidime. TEM-5 is capable of hydrolyzing ceftazidime. TEM-6 is capable of hydrolyzing ceftazidime and aztreonam. TEM-8/CAZ-2, TEM- 16/CAZ-7 and TEM-24/CAZ-6 are markedly active against ceftazidime. IRT- 4 shows resistance to beta-lactamase in
   3966..4037    -  promoter       AmpR promoter: bla
   4155..4172    -  promoter       tet promoter (fragment): E. coli promoter for tetracycline efflux protein gene
   4191..4212    -  protein_bind   CAP binding site: CAP binding activates transcription in the presence of cAMP. E. coli catabolite activator protein
   4225..5307    -  CDS            lacI: lac repressor; lacI; The lac repressor binds to the lac operator to inhibit transcription in E. coli. This inhibition can be relieved by adding lactose or isopropyl-β-D-thiogalactopyranoside (IPTG).
   5308..5385    -  promoter       lacIq promoter: lacI (mutant); In the lacIq allele, a single base change in the promoter boosts expression of the lacI gene about 10-fold.
   5419..5437    +  promoter       AmpR promoter (fragment): bla
   5477..5504    +  CDS            KanR (fragment): aminoglycoside phosphotransferase; aph(3')-Ia; confers resistance to kanamycin
   5668..5685    +  promoter       J23119(SpeI) promoter (fragment): bacterial promoter (Registry of Standard Biological Parts BBa J23119) modified to end with an SpeI site
   5718..45      +  misc_RNA       sTRSV HHRz (across the origin): hammerhead ribozyme from the tobacco ringspot virus satellite RNA (Khvorova et al., 2003)
>Addgene plasmid #190671 | pReg-THP4 | addgene full sequence | sequence record 383677 | Addgene NGS Result
ACCGGATGTGCTTTCCGGTCTGATGAGTCCGTGAGGACGAAACAGCCTCTACAAATAATTTTGTTTAAAC
TAGTGAACCACGAGGCCTACATATGGTTGCTCGCCCAAAGTCTGAGGACAAAAAGCAGGCATTGCTTGAA
GCAGCAACTCAAGCCATCGCGCAATCAGGCACTGCCGCTAGTACCGCTGTAATTGCACGCAATGCGGGAG
TTGCGGAAGGGACGTTGTTCCGCTATTTCGCAACGAAAGATGAGTTGATCAACACCCTTTACTTACATTT
GTTCCAGGACTGGTGCCAATCATCCATCATGGAATTGGATCGTTCTATTACTGACGCTAAGATGATGACG
CGTTTTCTCTGGAACAGTATCATTAGCTGGGGATTAAACCACCCAGCTCGCCATCGTGCCATTCGTCAGT
TGGCGGTTTCTGAAAAGTTGTCGAAGGAGACCGTACAACGCGCGGATGATATGTTCCCGGAGTTACGCGA
CATCGTCCACCGTGAGGTTCTTATGGTGTTTATGTCCGACGAGTACCGCGCCTTCGGCGAAGGGTTGTTC
TTGGCGCTTGCTGAGACGACTATGGATTTCGCTGCGCGCGACCCGGCTCGCGCTGGTGAGTACATTGCGT
TGGGCTTCGAGGCTATGTGGCGCGCACTTACGCGCGAAGAGCAGTAATAATCCTAAGAATTCGAGGAGTG
CAGGCTCGGTAACATACGGTCTAGCTATCTGACTATCGCCGCTGTGAGCTCGGTACCAAATTCCAGAAAA
GAGGCCGCGAAAGCGGCCTTTTTTCGTTTTGGTCCAAGCCCGATGCGCCAGAGTTGTTTCTGAAACATGG
CAAAGGTATCACTAGTCTTCGCGGCCGCCATGCTGTCCAGGCAGGTAGATGACGACCATCAGGGACAGCT
TCAAGGATCGCTCGCGGCTCTTACCAGCCTAACTTCGATCATTGGACCGCTGATCGTCACGGCGATTTAT
GCCGCCTCGGCGAGCACATGGAACGGGTTGGCATGGATTGTAGGCGCCGCCCTATACCTTGTCTGCCTCC
CCGCGTTGCGTCGCGGTGCATGGAGCCGGGCCACCTCGACCTGAATGGAAGCCGGCGGCACCTCGCTAAC
GGATTCACCACTCCAAGAATTGGAGCCAATCAATTCTTGCGGAGAACTGTGAATGCGCAAACCAACCCTT
GGCAGAACATATCCATCGCGTCCGCCATCTCCAGCAGCCGCACGCGGCGCATCTCGGGCAGCGTTGGGTC
CTGGCCACGGGTGCGCATGATCGTGCTCCTGTCGTTGAGGACCCGGCTAGGCTGGCGGGGTTGCCTTACT
GGTTAGCAGAATGAATCACCGATACGCGAGCGAACGTGAAGTGACTGCTGCTGCAAAACGTCTGCGACCT
GAGCAACAACATGAATGGTCATCGGTTTCCGTGTTTCGTAAAGTCTGGAAACGCGGAAGTCAGCGCCCTG
CACCATTATGTTCCGGATCTGCATCGCAGGATGCTGCTGGCTACCCTGTGGAACACCTACATCTGTATTA
ACGAAGCGCTGGCATTGACCCTGAGTGATTTTTCTCTGGTCCCGCCGCATCCATACCGCCAGTTGTTTAC
CCTCACAACGTTCCAGTAACCGGGCATGTTCATCATCAGTAACCCGTATCGTGAGCATCCTCTCTCGTTT
CATCGGTATCATTACCCCCATGAACAGAAATCCCCCTTACACGGAGGCATCAGTGACCAAACAGGAAAAA
ACCGCCCTTAACATGGCCCGCTTTATCAGAAGCCAGACATTAACGCTTCTGGAGAAACTCAACGAGCTGG
ACGCGGATGAACAGGCAGACATCTGTGAATCGCTTCACGACCACGCTGATGAGCTTTACCGCAGCTGCCT
CGCGCGTTTCGGTGATGACGGTGAAAACCTCTGACACATGCAGCTCCCGGAGACGGTCACAGCTTGTCTG
TAAGCGGATGCCGGGAGCAGACAAGCCCGTCAGGGCGCGTCAGCGGGTGTTGGCGGGTGTCGGGGCGCAG
CCATGACCCAGTCACGTAGCGATAGCGGAGTGTATACTGGCTTAACTATGCGGCATCAGAGCAGATTGTA
CTGAGAGTGCACCGGTGTGAAATACCGCACAGATGCGTAAGGAGAAAATACCGCATCAGGCGCTCTTCCG
CTTCCTCGCTCACTGACTCGCTGCGCTCGGTCGTTCGGCTGCGGCGAGCGGTATCAGCTCACTCAAAGGC
GGTAATACGGTTATCCACAGAATCAGGGGATAACGCAGGAAAGAACATGTGAGCAAAAGGCCAGCAAAAG
GCCAGGAACCGTAAAAAGGCCGCGTTGCTGGCGTTTTTCCATAGGCTCCGCCCCCCTGACGAGCATCACA
AAAATCGACGCTCAAGTCAGAGGTGGCGAAACCCGACAGGACTATAAAGATACCAGGCGTTTCCCCCTGG
AAGCTCCCTCGTGCGCTCTCCTGTTCCGACCCTGCCGCTTACCGGATACCTGTCCGCCTTTCTCCCTTCG
GGAAGCGTGGCGCTTTCTCATAGCTCACGCTGTAGGTATCTCAGTTCGGTGTAGGTCGTTCGCTCCAAGC
TGGGCTGTGTGCACGAACCCCCCGTTCAGCCCGACCGCTGCGCCTTATCCGGTAACTATCGTCTTGAGTC
CAACCCGGTAAGACACGACTTATCGCCACTGGCAGCAGCCACTGGTAACAGGATTAGCAGAGCGAGGTAT
GTAGGCGGTGCTACAGAGTTCTTGAAGTGGTGGCCTAACTACGGCTACACTAGAAGGACAGTATTTGGTA
TCTGCGCTCTGCTGAAGCCAGTTACCTTCGGAAAAAGAGTTGGTAGCTCTTGATCCGGCAAACAAACCAC
CGCTGGTAGCGGTGGTTTTTTTGTTTGCAAGCAGCAGATTACGCGCAGAAAAAAAGGATCTCAAGAAGAT
CCTTTGATCTTTTCTACGGGGTCTGACGCTCAGTGGAACGAAAACTCACGTTAAGGGATTTTGGTCATGA
GATTATCAAAAAGGATCTTCACCTAGATCCTTTTAAATTAAAAATGAAGTTTTAAATCAATCTAAAGTAT
ATATGAGTAAACTTGGTCTAACAGTTACCAATGCTTAATCAGTGAGGCACCTATCTCAGCGATCTGTCTA
TTTCGTTCATCCATAGTTGCCTGACTCCCCGTCGTGTAGATAACTACGATACGGGAGGGCTTACCATCTG
GCCCCAGTGCTGCAATGATACCGCGCGATCCACGCTCACCGGCTCCAGATTTATCAGCAATAAACCAGCC
AGCCGGAAGGGCCGAGCGCAGAAGTGGTCCTGCAACTTTATCCGCCTCCATCCAGTCTATTAATTGTTGC
CGGGAAGCTAGAGTAAGTAGTTCGCCAGTTAATAGTTTGCGCAACGTTGTTGCCATTGCTGCAGGCATCG
TGGTGTCACGCTCGTCGTTTGGTATGGCTTCATTCAGCTCCGGTTCCCAACGATCAAGGCGAGTTACATG
ATCCCCCATGTTGTGCAAAAAAGCGGTTAGCTCCTTCGGTCCTCCGATCGTTGTCAGAAGTAAGTTGGCC
GCAGTGTTATCACTCATGGTTATGGCAGCACTGCATAATTCTCTTACTGTCATGCCATCCGTAAGATGCT
TTTCTGTGACTGGTGAGTACTCAACCAAGTCATTCTGAGAATAGTGTATGCGGCGACCGAGTTGCTCTTG
CCCGGCGTCAACACGGGATAATACCGCGCCACATAGCAGAACTTTAAAAGTGCTCATCATTGGAAAACGT
TCTTCGGGGCGAAAACTCTCAAGGATCTTACCGCTGTTGAGATCCAGTTCGATGTAACCCACTCGTGCAC
CCAACTGATCTTCAGCATCTTTTACTTTCACCAGCGTTTCTGGGTGAGCAAAAACAGGAAGGCAAAATGC
CGCAAAAAAGGGAATAAGGGCGACACGGAAATGTTGAATACTCATACTCTTCCTTTTTCAATATTATTGA
AGCATTTATCAGGGTTATTGTCTCATGAGCGGATACATATTTGAATGTATTTAGAAAAATATGCGCCTTG
AGCGACACGAATTATGCAGTGATTTACGACCTGCACAGCCATACCACAGCTTCCGATGGCTGCCTGACGC
CAGAAGCATTGGTGCACCGTGCAGTCGATGATAAGCTGTCAAACATGAGAATTGTGCCTAATGAGTGAGC
TAACTTACATTAATTGCGTTGCGCTCACTGCCCGCTTTCCAGTCGGGAAACCTGTCGTGCCAGCTGCATT
AATGAATCGGCCAACGCGCGGGGAGAGGCGGTTTGCGTATTGGGCGCCAGGGTGGTTTTTCTTTTCACCA
GTGAGACGGGCAACAGCTGATTGCCCTTCACCGCCTGGCCCTGAGAGAGTTGCAGCAAGCGGTCCACGCT
GGTTTGCCCCAGCAGGCGAAAATCCTGTTTGATGGTGGTTAACGGCGGGATATAACATGAGCTATCTTCG
GTATCGTCGTATCCCACTACCGAGATATCCGCACCAACGCGCAGCCCGGACTCGGTAATGGCGCGCATTG
CGCCCAGCGCCATCTGATCGTTGGCAACCAGCATCGCAGTGGGAACGATGCCCTCATTCAGCATTTGCAT
GGTTTGTTGAAAACCGGACATGGCACTCCAGTCGCCTTCCCGTTCCGCTATCGGCTGAATTTGATTGCGA
GTGAGATATTTATGCCAGCCAGCCAGACGCAGACGCGCCGAGACAGAACTTAATGGGCCCGCTAACAGCG
CGATTTGCTGGTGACCCAATGCGACCAGATGCTCCACGCCCAGTCGCGTACCATCTTCATGGGAGAAAAT
AATACTGTTGATGGGTGTCTGGTCAGAGACATCAAGAAATAACGCCGGAACATTAGTGCAGGCAGCTTCC
ACAGCAATGGCATCCTGGTCATCCAGCGGATAGTTAATGATCAGCCCACTGACGCGTTGCGCGAGAAGAT
TGTGCACCGCCGCTTTACAGGCTTCGACGCCGCTTCGTTCTACCATCGACACCACCACGCTGGCACCCAG
TTGATCGGCGCGAGATTTAATCGCCGCGACAATTTGCGACGGCGCGTGCAGGGCCAGACTGGAGGTGGCA
ACGCCAATCAGCAACGACTGTTTGCCCGCCAGTTGTTGTGCCACGCGGTTGGGAATGTAATTCAGCTCCG
CCATCGCCGCTTCCACTTTTTCCCGCGTTTTCGCAGAAACGTGGCTGGCCTGGTTCACCACGCGGGAAAC
GGTCTGATAAGAGACACCGGCATACTCTGCGACATCGTATAACGTTACTGGTTTCACATTCACCACCCTG
AATTGACTCTCTTCCGGGCGCTATCATGCCATACCGCGAAAGGTTTTGCACCATTCGATGGTGTCGGGAC
GTCAGGTGGCACTTTTCGGGGAAATGTGCGCGGAACCCCTATTTGTTGCGGCCGCGAAGACAGCGTTATC
AGAGATGAGACACCGTGCGATAATGTCGGGCAATCAGGTGCGACTCGGTACCAAATTCCAGAAAAGAGGG
GAGCGGGAAACCGCTCCCCTTTTTTCGTTTTGGTCCCAATCTATCGATTGTATGGACTTCATCTTCATTA
CCTCGTATCATTGTACACCTGCCGAACGCAAGGGCATGGGCTGTCGACCTTTGAAAAGTACCCTGATAGC
TAGCTCAGTCCTAGGGATTATGCTAGCAATCAAGATACTGAGCACAGCTGTC
